Addgene plasmid #222869: pLKO.1 mTagBFP2 rat PGK1 shRNA
Purpose: Expresses mTagBFP2 along with an shRNA against rat PGK1
Depositing lab: Timothy Ryan. Depositing organization: Cornell University. Publication: Phosphoglycerate kinase is a central leverage point in Parkinson's disease-driven neuronal metabolic deficits. Kokotos AC, Antoniazzi AM, Unda SR, Ko MS, Park D, Eliezer D, Kaplitt MG, De Camilli P, Ryan TA. Sci Adv. 2024 Aug 23;10(34):eadn6016. doi: 10.1126/sciadv.adn6016. Epub 2024 Aug 21. PubMed 39167658.
Backbone
  Vector backbone: pLKO.1 - TRC mTagBFP2
  Backbone size w/o insert (bp): 7073
  Total vector size (bp): 7135
  Vector type: Mammalian Expression, Lentiviral, RNAi
Growth in bacteria
  Bacterial resistance: Ampicillin, 100 μg/mL
  Growth temperature: 37°C
  Growth strain: NEB Stable
  Copy number: High Copy
Gene/Insert
  Cloning method: Restriction Enzyme; 5′ cloning site AgeI (destroyed during cloning); 3′ cloning site EcoRI (not destroyed)
  Sequencing primers: 5′ U6
Terms and licenses: Academic/Nonprofit Terms; Industry Terms: Not Available to Industry
Depositor comments: Please visit https://doi.org/10.1101/2023.10.10.561760 for bioRxiv preprint.
How to cite: pLKO.1 mTagBFP2 rat PGK1 shRNA was a gift from Timothy Ryan (Addgene plasmid # 222869 ; http://n2t.net/addgene:222869 ; RRID:Addgene_222869)
