[The description below was written by a language model from this plasmid's Addgene catalogue record and pLannotate feature annotations shown in this document.]
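Description:
pLKO.1 mTagBFP2 rat PGK1 shRNA is a 7.1 kb lentiviral RNAi vector built on the pLKO.1-TRC mTagBFP2 backbone. It knocks down rat phosphoglycerate kinase 1 while marking expressing cells with blue fluorescence. In bacteria it is maintained at high copy through a ColE1/pUC-type origin and selected with ampicillin via the β-lactamase gene. An f1 origin and remnants of lac, T3 and T7 cloning-vector elements are also present but play no part in the payload.

The transfer cassette has a third-generation, self-inactivating layout. An RSV promoter fused to a truncated HIV-1 5' LTR drives genomic RNA production in packaging cells. It is followed by the Ψ packaging signal with a gag fragment, the Rev response element for nuclear export, a cPPT/CTS element, and a ΔU3 3' LTR that disables LTR promoter activity after integration. An SV40 polyadenylation signal and SV40 origin lie downstream.

Within this frame, the human U6 RNA polymerase III promoter transcribes the short hairpin. The hairpin was inserted between the AgeI and EcoRI sites, with AgeI destroyed in cloning, and adds about 60 bp to the backbone. The hairpin itself is not annotated in the feature table, and the record does not give the target sequence. A separate human PGK promoter drives mTagBFP2, which occupies the position normally held by a drug-selection marker in pLKO.1, so transfected or transduced cells are identified by fluorescence rather than by antibiotic selection.

The associated publication concerns phosphoglycerate kinase and neuronal metabolic deficits in Parkinson's disease. This suggests use for PGK1 depletion in rat neurons, delivered either by direct transfection or as packaged lentivirus.
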