Features (pLannotate 1.2.2; 26 found; start..end, strand, type, name):
      1..104     +  rep_origin     RSF ori (fragment): Plasmids containing the RSF 1030 origin of replication can be propagated in E. coli cells that contain additional plasmids with compatible origins.
    106..198     +  CDS            lacI (fragment): lac repressor; lacI; The lac repressor binds to the lac operator to inhibit transcription in E. coli. This inhibition can be relieved by adding lactose or isopropyl-β-D-thiogalactopyranoside (IPTG).
    211..232     +  protein_bind   CAP binding site: CAP binding activates transcription in the presence of cAMP. E. coli catabolite activator protein
    247..277     +  promoter       lac promoter: promoter for the E. coli lac operon
    285..301     +  protein_bind   lac operator: The lac repressor binds to the lac operator to inhibit transcription in E. coli. This inhibition can be relieved by adding lactose or isopropyl-β-D-thiogalactopyranoside (IPTG). lac repressor encoded by lacI
    346..364     +  promoter       T3 promoter: promoter for bacteriophage T3 RNA polymerase
    392..618     +  promoter       RSV promoter: Rous sarcoma virus enhancer/promoter
    619..799     +  LTR            5' LTR (truncated): truncated 5' long terminal repeat (LTR) from HIV-1
    846..971     +  misc_feature   HIV-1 Ψ: packaging signal of human immunodeficiency virus type 1
    955..1318    +  CDS            HIV-1 gag (fragment): gag protein from human immunodeficiency virus 1; gag
   1464..1697    +  misc_feature   RRE: The Rev response element (RRE) of HIV-1 allows for Rev-dependent mRNA export from the nucleus to the cytoplasm.
   2074..2174    +  CDS            Rev (fragment): human immunodeficiency virus 1 (HIV-1) Rev protein; rev; enhances nuclear export of unspliced and incompletely spliced viral mRNAs
   2224..2464    +  promoter       U6 promoter: RNA polymerase III promoter for human U6 snRNA
   2569..2686    +  misc_feature   cPPT/CTS: central polypurine tract and central termination sequence of HIV-1
   2735..3245    +  promoter       hPGK promoter: human phosphoglycerate kinase 1 promoter
   3260..3970    +  CDS            mTagBFP2: mTagBFP2 is a basic (constitutively fluorescent) blue fluorescent protein published in 2011, derived from Entacmaea quadricolor. It is reported to be a very rapidly-maturing monomer with very low acid sensitivity.
   3972..4043    +  CDS            nef (fragment): NEF_HV1Z2 - Experimental evidence at protein level: Swiss-Prot protein existence level 1. Extracellular Nef protein targets CD4(+) T-lymphocytes for apoptosis by interacting with CXCR4 surface receptors. From Human immunodeficiency virus type 1 group M subtype D (isolate Z2/CDC-Z34) (HIV-1).
   4045..4278    +  LTR            3' LTR (ΔU3): self-inactivating 3' long terminal repeat (LTR) from HIV-1
   4350..4471    +  polyA_signal   SV40 poly(A) signal: SV40 polyadenylation signal
   4511..4646    +  rep_origin     SV40 ori: SV40 origin of replication
   4667..4685    -  promoter       T7 promoter: promoter for bacteriophage T7 RNA polymerase
   4693..4848    +  CDS            lacZα (fragment): LacZα fragment of β-galactosidase; lacZ fragment
   4853..5281    +  rep_origin     f1 ori (sequence partly withheld): f1 bacteriophage origin of replication; arrow indicates direction of (+) strand synthesis
   5334..5438    +  promoter       AmpR promoter: bla
   5439..6299    +  CDS            AmpR: β-lactamase; bla; confers resistance to ampicillin, carbenicillin, and related antibiotics
   6470..7058    +  rep_origin     ori: high-copy-number ColE1/pMB1/pBR322/pUC origin of replication
>Addgene plasmid #222869 | pLKO.1 mTagBFP2 rat PGK1 shRNA | addgene full sequence | sequence record 438321 | Addgene NGS Result
CCCTGATTCTGTGGATAACCGTATTACCGCCTTTGAGTGAGCTGATACCGCTCGCCGCAGCCGAACGACC
GAGCGCAGCGAGTCAGTGAGCGAGGAAGCGGAAGAGCGCCCAATACGCAAACCGCCTCTCCCCGCGCGTT
GGCCGATTCATTAATGCAGCTGGCACGACAGGTTTCCCGACTGGAAAGCGGGCAGTGAGCGCAACGCAAT
TAATGTGAGTTAGCTCACTCATTAGGCACCCCAGGCTTTACACTTTATGCTTCCGGCTCGTATGTTGTGT
GGAATTGTGAGCGGATAACAATTTCACACAGGAAACAGCTATGACCATGATTACGCCAAGCGCGCAATTA
ACCCTCACTAAAGGGAACAAAAGCTGGAGCTGCAAGCTTAATGTAGTCTTATGCAATACTCTTGTAGTCT
TGCAACATGGTAACGATGAGTTAGCAACATGCCTTACAAGGAGAGAAAAAGCACCGTGCATGCCGATTGG
TGGAAGTAAGGTGGTACGATCGTGCCTTATTAGGAAGGCAACAGACGGGTCTGACATGGATTGGACGAAC
CACTGAATTGCCGCATTGCAGAGATATTGTATTTAAGTGCCTAGCTCGATACATAAACGGGTCTCTCTGG
TTAGACCAGATCTGAGCCTGGGAGCTCTCTGGCTAACTAGGGAACCCACTGCTTAAGCCTCAATAAAGCT
TGCCTTGAGTGCTTCAAGTAGTGTGTGCCCGTCTGTTGTGTGACTCTGGTAACTAGAGATCCCTCAGACC
CTTTTAGTCAGTGTGGAAAATCTCTAGCAGTGGCGCCCGAACAGGGACTTGAAAGCGAAAGGGAAACCAG
AGGAGCTCTCTCGACGCAGGACTCGGCTTGCTGAAGCGCGCACGGCAAGAGGCGAGGGGCGGCGACTGGT
GAGTACGCCAAAAATTTTGACTAGCGGAGGCTAGAAGGAGAGAGATGGGTGCGAGAGCGTCAGTATTAAG
CGGGGGAGAATTAGATCGCGATGGGAAAAAATTCGGTTAAGGCCAGGGGGAAAGAAAAAATATAAATTAA
AACATATAGTATGGGCAAGCAGGGAGCTAGAACGATTCGCAGTTAATCCTGGCCTGTTAGAAACATCAGA
AGGCTGTAGACAAATACTGGGACAGCTACAACCATCCCTTCAGACAGGATCAGAAGAACTTAGATCATTA
TATAATACAGTAGCAACCCTCTATTGTGTGCATCAAAGGATAGAGATAAAAGACACCAAGGAAGCTTTAG
ACAAGATAGAGGAAGAGCAAAACAAAAGTAAGACCACCGCACAGCAAGCGGCCGCTGATCTTCAGACCTG
GAGGAGGAGATATGAGGGACAATTGGAGAAGTGAATTATATAAATATAAAGTAGTAAAAATTGAACCATT
AGGAGTAGCACCCACCAAGGCAAAGAGAAGAGTGGTGCAGAGAGAAAAAAGAGCAGTGGGAATAGGAGCT
TTGTTCCTTGGGTTCTTGGGAGCAGCAGGAAGCACTATGGGCGCAGCGTCAATGACGCTGACGGTACAGG
CCAGACAATTATTGTCTGGTATAGTGCAGCAGCAGAACAATTTGCTGAGGGCTATTGAGGCGCAACAGCA
TCTGTTGCAACTCACAGTCTGGGGCATCAAGCAGCTCCAGGCAAGAATCCTGGCTGTGGAAAGATACCTA
AAGGATCAACAGCTCCTGGGGATTTGGGGTTGCTCTGGAAAACTCATTTGCACCACTGCTGTGCCTTGGA
ATGCTAGTTGGAGTAATAAATCTCTGGAACAGATTTGGAATCACACGACCTGGATGGAGTGGGACAGAGA
AATTAACAATTACACAAGCTTAATACACTCCTTAATTGAAGAATCGCAAAACCAGCAAGAAAAGAATGAA
CAAGAATTATTGGAATTAGATAAATGGGCAAGTTTGTGGAATTGGTTTAACATAACAAATTGGCTGTGGT
ATATAAAATTATTCATAATGATAGTAGGAGGCTTGGTAGGTTTAAGAATAGTTTTTGCTGTACTTTCTAT
AGTGAATAGAGTTAGGCAGGGATATTCACCATTATCGTTTCAGACCCACCTCCCAACCCCGAGGGGACCC
GACAGGCCCGAAGGAATAGAAGAAGAAGGTGGAGAGAGAGACAGAGACAGATCCATTCGATTAGTGAACG
GATCTCGACGGTATCGATCACGAGACTAGCCTCGAGCGGCCGCCCCCTTCACCGAGGGCCTATTTCCCAT
GATTCCTTCATATTTGCATATACGATACAAGGCTGTTAGAGAGATAATTGGAATTAATTTGACTGTAAAC
ACAAAGATATTAGTACAAAATACGTGACGTAGAAAGTAATAATTTCTTGGGTAGTTTGCAGTTTTAAAAT
TATGTTTTAAAATGGACTATCATATGCTTACCGTAACTTGAAAGTATTTCGATTTCTTGGCTTTATATAT
CTTGTGGAAAGGACGAAACACCGGGCTAAGCAGATTGTTTGGAATCTCGAGATTCCAAACAATCTGCTTA
GCTTTTTGAATTCTCGACCTCGAGACAAATGGCAGTATTCATCCACAATTTTAAAAGAAAAGGGGGGATT
GGGGGGTACAGTGCAGGGGAAAGAATAGTAGACATAATAGCAACAGACATACAAACTAAAGAATTACAAA
AACAAATTACAAAAATTCAAAATTTTCGGGTTTATTACAGGGACAGCAGAGATCCACTTTGGCCGCGGCT
CGAGGGGGTTGGGGTTGCGCCTTTTCCAAGGCAGCCCTGGGTTTGCGCAGGGACGCGGCTGCTCTGGGCG
TGGTTCCGGGAAACGCAGCGGCGCCGACCCTGGGTCTCGCACATTCTTCACGTCCGTTCGCAGCGTCACC
CGGATCTTCGCCGCTACCCTTGTGGGCCCCCCGGCGACGCTTCCTGCTCCGCCCCTAAGTCGGGAAGGTT
CCTTGCGGTTCGCGGCGTGCCGGACGTGACAAACGGAAGCCGCACGTCTCACTAGTACCCTCGCAGACGG
ACAGCGCCAGGGAGCAATGGCAGCGCGCCGACCGCGATGGGCTGTGGCCAATAGCGGCTGCTCAGCAGGG
CGCGCCGAGAGCAGCGGCCGGGAAGGGGCGGTGCGGGAGGCGGGGTGTGGGGCGGTAGTGTGGGCCCTGT
TCCTGCCCGCGCGGTGTTCCGCATTCTGCAAGCCTCCGGAGCGCACGTCGGCAGTCGGCTCCCTCGTTGA
CCGAATCACCGACCTCTCTCCCCAGGGGGATCCGCCACCATGGTGTCTAAGGGCGAAGAGCTGATTAAGG
AGAACATGCACATGAAGCTGTACATGGAGGGCACCGTGGACAACCATCACTTCAAGTGCACATCCGAGGG
CGAAGGCAAGCCCTACGAGGGCACCCAGACCATGAGAATCAAGGTGGTCGAGGGCGGCCCTCTCCCCTTC
GCCTTCGACATCCTGGCTACTAGCTTCCTCTACGGCAGCAAGACCTTCATCAACCACACCCAGGGCATCC
CCGACTTCTTCAAGCAGTCCTTCCCTGAGGGCTTCACATGGGAGAGAGTCACCACATACGAAGACGGGGG
CGTGCTGACCGCTACCCAGGACACCAGCCTCCAGGACGGCTGCCTCATCTACAACGTCAAGATCAGAGGG
GTGAACTTCACATCCAACGGCCCTGTGATGCAGAAGAAAACACTCGGCTGGGAGGCCTTCACCGAGACGC
TGTACCCCGCTGACGGCGGCCTGGAAGGCAGAAACGACATGGCCCTGAAGCTCGTGGGCGGGAGCCATCT
GATCGCAAACGCCAAGACCACATATAGATCCAAGAAACCCGCTAAGAACCTCAAGATGCCTGGCGTCTAC
TATGTGGACTACAGACTGGAAAGAATCAAGGAGGCCAACAACGAGACCTACGTCGAGCAGCACGAGGTGG
CAGTGGCCAGATACTGCGACCTCCCTAGCAAACTGGGGCACAAGCTTAATTAAGGTACCTTTAAGACCAA
TGACTTACAAGGCAGCTGTAGATCTTAGCCACTTTTTAAAAGAAAAGGGGGGACTGGAAGGGCTAATTCA
CTCCCAACGAAGACAAGATCTGCTTTTTGCTTGTACTGGGTCTCTCTGGTTAGACCAGATCTGAGCCTGG
GAGCTCTCTGGCTAACTAGGGAACCCACTGCTTAAGCCTCAATAAAGCTTGCCTTGAGTGCTTCAAGTAG
TGTGTGCCCGTCTGTTGTGTGACTCTGGTAACTAGAGATCCCTCAGACCCTTTTAGTCAGTGTGGAAAAT
CTCTAGCAGTAGTAGTTCATGTCATCTTATTATTCAGTATTTATAACTTGCAAAGAAATGAATATCAGAG
AGTGAGAGGAACTTGTTTATTGCAGCTTATAATGGTTACAAATAAAGCAATAGCATCACAAATTTCACAA
ATAAAGCATTTTTTTCACTGCATTCTAGTTGTGGTTTGTCCAAACTCATCAATGTATCTTATCATGTCTG
GCTCTAGCTATCCCGCCCCTAACTCCGCCCATCCCGCCCCTAACTCCGCCCAGTTCCGCCCATTCTCCGC
CCCATGGCTGACTAATTTTTTTTATTTATGCAGAGGCCGAGGCCGCCTCGGCCTCTGAGCTATTCCAGAA
GTAGTGAGGAGGCTTTTTTGGAGGCCTAGGGACGTACCCAATTCGCCCTATAGTGAGTCGTATTACGCGC
GCTCACTGGCCGTCGTTTTACAACGTCGTGACTGGGAAAACCCTGGCGTTACCCAACTTAATCGCCTTGC
AGCACATCCCCCTTTCGCCAGCTGGCGTAATAGCGAAGAGGCCCGCACCGATCGCCCTTCCCAACAGTTG
CGCAGCCTGAATGGCGAATGGG
[124 nt withheld, positions 4853-4976]
C
[91 nt withheld, positions 4978-5068]
A
[49 nt withheld, positions 5070-5118]
CCTTTGACGTTGGAGTCCACGTTCTTT
[37 nt withheld, positions 5146-5182]
ACCCTATCTCGGTCTATTCTTTTGATTTATAAGGGATTTTGCCGATTTCGGCCTATTGGTTAAAAAATGA
GCTGATTTAACAAAAATTTAACGCGAATTTTAACAAAATATTAACGCTTACAATTTAGGTGGCACTTTTC
GGGGAAATGTGCGCGGAACCCCTATTTGTTTATTTTTCTAAATACATTCAAATATGTATCCGCTCATGAG
ACAATAACCCTGATAAATGCTTCAATAATATTGAAAAAGGAAGAGTATGAGTATTCAACATTTCCGTGTC
GCCCTTATTCCCTTTTTTGCGGCATTTTGCCTTCCTGTTTTTGCTCACCCAGAAACGCTGGTGAAAGTAA
AAGATGCTGAAGATCAGTTGGGTGCACGAGTGGGTTACATCGAACTGGATCTCAACAGCGGTAAGATCCT
TGAGAGTTTTCGCCCCGAAGAACGTTTTCCAATGATGAGCACTTTTAAAGTTCTGCTATGTGGCGCGGTA
TTATCCCGTATTGACGCCGGGCAAGAGCAACTCGGTCGCCGCATACACTATTCTCAGAATGACTTGGTTG
AGTACTCACCAGTCACAGAAAAGCATCTTACGGATGGCATGACAGTAAGAGAATTATGCAGTGCTGCCAT
AACCATGAGTGATAACACTGCGGCCAACTTACTTCTGACAACGATCGGAGGACCGAAGGAGCTAACCGCT
TTTTTGCACAACATGGGGGATCATGTAACTCGCCTTGATCGTTGGGAACCGGAGCTGAATGAAGCCATAC
CAAACGACGAGCGTGACACCACGATGCCTGTAGCAATGGCAACAACGTTGCGCAAACTATTAACTGGCGA
ACTACTTACTCTAGCTTCCCGGCAACAATTAATAGACTGGATGGAGGCGGATAAAGTTGCAGGACCACTT
CTGCGCTCGGCCCTTCCGGCTGGCTGGTTTATTGCTGATAAATCTGGAGCCGGTGAGCGTGGGTCTCGCG
GTATCATTGCAGCACTGGGGCCAGATGGTAAGCCCTCCCGTATCGTAGTTATCTACACGACGGGGAGTCA
GGCAACTATGGATGAACGAAATAGACAGATCGCTGAGATAGGTGCCTCACTGATTAAGCATTGGTAACTG
TCAGACCAAGTTTACTCATATATACTTTAGATTGATTTAAAACTTCATTTTTAATTTAAAAGGATCTAGG
TGAAGATCCTTTTTGATAATCTCATGACCAAAATCCCTTAACGTGAGTTTTCGTTCCACTGAGCGTCAGA
CCCCGTAGAAAAGATCAAAGGATCTTCTTGAGATCCTTTTTTTCTGCGCGTAATCTGCTGCTTGCAAACA
AAAAAACCACCGCTACCAGCGGTGGTTTGTTTGCCGGATCAAGAGCTACCAACTCTTTTTCCGAAGGTAA
CTGGCTTCAGCAGAGCGCAGATACCAAATACTGTTCTTCTAGTGTAGCCGTAGTTAGGCCACCACTTCAA
GAACTCTGTAGCACCGCCTACATACCTCGCTCTGCTAATCCTGTTACCAGTGGCTGCTGCCAGTGGCGAT
AAGTCGTGTCTTACCGGGTTGGACTCAAGACGATAGTTACCGGATAAGGCGCAGCGGTCGGGCTGAACGG
GGGGTTCGTGCACACAGCCCAGCTTGGAGCGAACGACCTACACCGAACTGAGATACCTACAGCGTGAGCT
ATGAGAAAGCGCCACGCTTCCCGAAGGGAGAAAGGCGGACAGGTATCCGGTAAGCGGCAGGGTCGGAACA
GGAGAGCGCACGAGGGAGCTTCCAGGGGGAAACGCCTGGTATCTTTATAGTCCTGTCGGGTTTCGCCACC
TCTGACTTGAGCGTCGATTTTTGTGATGCTCGTCAGGGGGGCGGAGCCTATGGAAAAACGCCAGCAACGC
GGCCTTTTTACGGTTCCTGGCCTTTTGCTGGCCTTTTGCTCACATGTTCTTTCCTGCGTTATC
